Addgene plasmid #76921: PRKG2 gRNA (BRDN0001146202)
Purpose: 3rd generation lentiviral gRNA plasmid targeting human PRKG2
Depositing lab: John Doench & David Root. Depositing organization: Broad Institute. Publication: Optimized sgRNA design to maximize activity and minimize off-target effects of CRISPR-Cas9. Doench JG, Fusi N, Sullender M, Hegde M, Vaimberg EW, Donovan KF, Smith I, Tothova Z, Wilen C, Orchard R, Virgin HW, Listgarten J, Root DE. Nat Biotechnol. 2016 Jan 18. doi: 10.1038/nbt.3437. PubMed 26780180.
Backbone
  Vector backbone: lentiGuide-Puro
  Backbone manufacturer: Zhang Lab (Addgene plasmid # 52963)
  Vector type: Mammalian Expression, Lentiviral, CRISPR
  Selectable markers: Puromycin
Growth in bacteria
  Bacterial resistance: Ampicillin, 100 μg/mL
  Growth temperature: 37°C
  Growth strain: DH5alpha
  Copy number: High Copy
Gene/Insert
  Gene/Insert name: PRKG2 (alt names: PRKG2; NM_001282480.1)
  gRNA/shRNA sequence: CCAGTGTTGCAATAATCTCA
  Species: H. sapiens (human)
  Entrez Gene: PRKG2 (a.k.a. PKG2, PRKGR2, cGK2, cGKII)
  Promoter: hU6
  Cloning method: Unknown
  Sequencing primers: 5′ U6-F; 3′ pS2-R
Terms and licenses: Academic/Nonprofit Terms; Industry Terms: Not Available to Industry
Depositor comments: The gRNA was designed to target the following Genbank reference sequence(s): NM_001282480.1,NM_001282481.1,NM_006259.2. Note that this plasmid does NOT contain Cas9. It should be used in conjunction with lentiCas9-Blast (Addgene #52962) or otherwise with cell lines already expressing Cas9. Browse the full kinome gRNA library at http://www.addgene.org/pooled-library/broadgpp-human-kinome/ or visit http://www.broadinstitute.org/rnai/public/ for detailed protocols and information.
How to cite: PRKG2 gRNA (BRDN0001146202) was a gift from John Doench & David Root (Addgene plasmid # 76921 ; http://n2t.net/addgene:76921 ; RRID:Addgene_76921)
