[The description below was written by a language model from this plasmid's Addgene catalogue record and pLannotate feature annotations shown in this document.]
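Description:
PRKG2 gRNA (BRDN0001146202) is a third-generation lentiviral CRISPR guide plasmid built on the lentiGuide-Puro backbone, carrying a single guide RNA directed against human PRKG2 (cGMP-dependent protein kinase II). According to the depositor, the guide was designed against several PRKG2 reference transcripts and belongs to a human kinome gRNA collection. The 8.3 kb plasmid is propagated in E. coli at high copy from a ColE1/pUC-type origin under ampicillin selection. It also carries an f1 origin and remnants of a lac/T7/T3 cloning region from the parental backbone.

The lentiviral transfer cassette begins with an RSV promoter fused to a truncated HIV-1 5' LTR, which drives Tat-independent production of the genomic RNA in packaging cells. This is followed by the Ψ packaging signal with a partial gag sequence and the Rev response element for nuclear export. Downstream, a human U6 RNA polymerase III promoter transcribes the PRKG2-specific spacer joined to the Streptococcus pyogenes Cas9 guide scaffold. A cPPT/CTS element, which aids nuclear import of the provirus, sits next. An EF-1α core promoter with its intron A then drives puromycin N-acetyltransferase for selection of transduced mammalian cells. A WPRE enhances transcript expression, and the cassette ends in a self-inactivating ΔU3 3' LTR, with an SV40 polyadenylation signal and SV40 origin beyond it.

The plasmid does not encode Cas9, so it is intended for use with a separate Cas9 lentiviral vector or in cells that already express Cas9. In that setting it is used to disrupt PRKG2 in human cells.
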