Features (pLannotate 1.2.2; 29 found; start..end, strand, type, name):
     14..80      +  CDS            small t antigen (fragment): SV40 (simian virus 40) small t antigen
    106..317     +  promoter       EF-1α core promoter: core promoter for human elongation factor EF-1α
    318..1256    +  intron         EF-1α intron A: intron upstream of the start codon of human EF-1α
   1278..1877    +  CDS            PuroR (fragment): puromycin N-acetyltransferase; pac from Streptomyces; confers resistance to puromycin
   1893..2481    +  misc_feature   WPRE: woodchuck hepatitis virus posttranscriptional regulatory element
   2532..2551    +  misc_feature   cPPT/CTS (fragment): central polypurine tract and central termination sequence of HIV-1
   2553..2786    +  LTR            3' LTR (ΔU3): self-inactivating 3' long terminal repeat (LTR) from HIV-1
   2864..2985    +  polyA_signal   SV40 poly(A) signal: SV40 polyadenylation signal
   3025..3160    +  rep_origin     SV40 ori: SV40 origin of replication
   3181..3199    -  promoter       T7 promoter: promoter for bacteriophage T7 RNA polymerase
   3207..3362    +  CDS            lacZα (fragment): LacZα fragment of β-galactosidase; lacZ fragment
   3367..3795    +  rep_origin     f1 ori (sequence partly withheld): f1 bacteriophage origin of replication; arrow indicates direction of (+) strand synthesis
   3848..3952    +  promoter       AmpR promoter: bla
   3953..4813    +  CDS            AmpR: β-lactamase; bla; confers resistance to ampicillin, carbenicillin, and related antibiotics
   4984..5572    +  rep_origin     ori: high-copy-number ColE1/pMB1/pBR322/pUC origin of replication
   5755..5847    +  CDS            lacI (fragment): lac repressor; lacI; The lac repressor binds to the lac operator to inhibit transcription in E. coli. This inhibition can be relieved by adding lactose or isopropyl-β-D-thiogalactopyranoside (IPTG).
   5860..5881    +  protein_bind   CAP binding site: CAP binding activates transcription in the presence of cAMP. E. coli catabolite activator protein
   5896..5926    +  promoter       lac promoter: promoter for the E. coli lac operon
   5934..5950    +  protein_bind   lac operator: The lac repressor binds to the lac operator to inhibit transcription in E. coli. This inhibition can be relieved by adding lactose or isopropyl-β-D-thiogalactopyranoside (IPTG). lac repressor encoded by lacI
   5995..6013    +  promoter       T3 promoter: promoter for bacteriophage T3 RNA polymerase
   6041..6267    +  promoter       RSV promoter: Rous sarcoma virus enhancer/promoter
   6268..6448    +  LTR            5' LTR (truncated): truncated 5' long terminal repeat (LTR) from HIV-1
   6495..6620    +  misc_feature   HIV-1 Ψ: packaging signal of human immunodeficiency virus type 1
   6604..6967    +  CDS            HIV-1 gag (fragment): gag protein from human immunodeficiency virus 1; gag
   7113..7346    +  misc_feature   RRE: The Rev response element (RRE) of HIV-1 allows for Rev-dependent mRNA export from the nucleus to the cytoplasm.
   7723..7749    +  CDS            Rev (fragment): human immunodeficiency virus 1 (HIV-1) Rev protein; rev; enhances nuclear export of unspliced and incompletely spliced viral mRNAs
   7753..7993    +  promoter       U6 promoter: RNA polymerase III promoter for human U6 snRNA
   8023..8098    +  misc_RNA       gRNA scaffold: guide RNA scaffold for the Streptococcus pyogenes CRISPR/Cas9 system
   8154..8271    +  misc_feature   cPPT/CTS: central polypurine tract and central termination sequence of HIV-1
>Addgene plasmid #76921 | PRKG2 gRNA (BRDN0001146202) | addgene full sequence | sequence record 186766 | Addgene Assembled Sequence
CCCGGGTGCAAAGATGGATAAAGTTTTAAACAGAGAGGAATCTTTGCAGCTAATGGACCTTCTAGGTCTT
GAAAGGAGTGGGAATTGGCTCCGGTGCCCGTCAGTGGGCAGAGCGCACATCGCCCACAGTCCCCGAGAAG
TTGGGGGGAGGGGTCGGCAATTGATCCGGTGCCTAGAGAAGGTGGCGCGGGGTAAACTGGGAAAGTGATG
TCGTGTACTGGCTCCGCCTTTTTCCCGAGGGTGGGGGAGAACCGTATATAAGTGCAGTAGTCGCCGTGAA
CGTTCTTTTTCGCAACGGGTTTGCCGCCAGAACACAGGTAAGTGCCGTGTGTGGTTCCCGCGGGCCTGGC
CTCTTTACGGGTTATGGCCCTTGCGTGCCTTGAATTACTTCCACCTGGCTGCAGTACGTGATTCTTGATC
CCGAGCTTCGGGTTGGAAGTGGGTGGGAGAGTTCGAGGCCTTGCGCTTAAGGAGCCCCTTCGCCTCGTGC
TTGAGTTGAGGCCTGGCCTGGGCGCTGGGGCCGCCGCGTGCGAATCTGGTGGCACCTTCGCGCCTGTCTC
GCTGCTTTCGATAAGTCTCTAGCCATTTAAAATTTTTGATGACCTGCTGCGACGCTTTTTTTCTGGCAAG
ATAGTCTTGTAAATGCGGGCCAAGATCTGCACACTGGTATTTCGGTTTTTGGGGCCGCGGGCGGCGACGG
GGCCCGTGCGTCCCAGCGCACATGTTCGGCGAGGCGGGGCCTGCGAGCGCGGCCACCGAGAATCGGACGG
GGGTAGTCTCAAGCTGGCCGGCCTGCTCTGGTGCCTGGCCTCGCGCCGCCGTGTATCGCCCCGCCCTGGG
CGGCAAGGCTGGCCCGGTCGGCACCAGTTGCGTGAGCGGAAAGATGGCCGCTTCCCGGCCCTGCTGCAGG
GAGCTCAAAATGGAGGACGCGGCGCTCGGGAGAGCGGGCGGGTGAGTCACCCACACAAAGGAAAAGGGCC
TTTCCGTCCTCAGCCGTCGCTTCATGTGACTCCACGGAGTACCGGGCGCCGTCCAGGCACCTCGATTAGT
TCTCGAGCTTTTGGAGTACGTCGTCTTTAGGTTGGGGGGAGGGGTTTTATGCGATGGAGTTTCCCCACAC
TGAGTGGGTGGAGACTGAAGTTAGGCCAGCTTGGCACTTGATGTAATTCTCCTTGGAATTTGCCCTTTTT
GAGTTTGGATCTTGGTTCATTCTCAAGCCTCAGACAGTGGTTCAAAGTTTTTTTCTTCCATTTCAGGTGT
CGTGACGTACGGCCACCATGACCGAGTACAAGCCCACGGTGCGCCTCGCCACCCGCGACGACGTCCCCAG
GGCCGTACGCACCCTCGCCGCCGCGTTCGCCGACTACCCCGCCACGCGCCACACCGTCGATCCGGACCGC
CACATCGAGCGGGTCACCGAGCTGCAAGAACTCTTCCTCACGCGCGTCGGGCTCGACATCGGCAAGGTGT
GGGTCGCGGACGACGGCGCCGCCGTGGCGGTCTGGACCACGCCGGAGAGCGTCGAAGCGGGGGCGGTGTT
CGCCGAGATCGGCCCGCGCATGGCCGAGTTGAGCGGTTCCCGGCTGGCCGCGCAGCAACAGATGGAAGGC
CTCCTGGCGCCGCACCGGCCCAAGGAGCCCGCGTGGTTCCTGGCCACCGTCGGAGTCTCGCCCGACCACC
AGGGCAAGGGTCTGGGCAGCGCCGTCGTGCTCCCCGGAGTGGAGGCGGCCGAGCGCGCCGGGGTGCCCGC
CTTCCTGGAGACCTCCGCGCCCCGCAACCTCCCCTTCTACGAGCGGCTCGGCTTCACCGTCACCGCCGAC
GTCGAGGTGCCCGAAGGACCGCGCACCTGGTGCATGACCCGCAAGCCCGGTGCCTGAACGCGTTAAGTCG
ACAATCAACCTCTGGATTACAAAATTTGTGAAAGATTGACTGGTATTCTTAACTATGTTGCTCCTTTTAC
GCTATGTGGATACGCTGCTTTAATGCCTTTGTATCATGCTATTGCTTCCCGTATGGCTTTCATTTTCTCC
TCCTTGTATAAATCCTGGTTGCTGTCTCTTTATGAGGAGTTGTGGCCCGTTGTCAGGCAACGTGGCGTGG
TGTGCACTGTGTTTGCTGACGCAACCCCCACTGGTTGGGGCATTGCCACCACCTGTCAGCTCCTTTCCGG
GACTTTCGCTTTCCCCCTCCCTATTGCCACGGCGGAACTCATCGCCGCCTGCCTTGCCCGCTGCTGGACA
GGGGCTCGGCTGTTGGGCACTGACAATTCCGTGGTGTTGTCGGGGAAATCATCGTCCTTTCCTTGGCTGC
TCGCCTGTGTTGCCACCTGGATTCTGCGCGGGACGTCCTTCTGCTACGTCCCTTCGGCCCTCAATCCAGC
GGACCTTCCTTCCCGCGGCCTGCTGCCGGCTCTGCGGCCTCTTCCGCGTCTTCGCCTTCGCCCTCAGACG
AGTCGGATCTCCCTTTGGGCCGCCTCCCCGCGTCGACTTTAAGACCAATGACTTACAAGGCAGCTGTAGA
TCTTAGCCACTTTTTAAAAGAAAAGGGGGGACTGGAAGGGCTAATTCACTCCCAACGAAGACAAGATCTG
CTTTTTGCTTGTACTGGGTCTCTCTGGTTAGACCAGATCTGAGCCTGGGAGCTCTCTGGCTAACTAGGGA
ACCCACTGCTTAAGCCTCAATAAAGCTTGCCTTGAGTGCTTCAAGTAGTGTGTGCCCGTCTGTTGTGTGA
CTCTGGTAACTAGAGATCCCTCAGACCCTTTTAGTCAGTGTGGAAAATCTCTAGCAGTACGTATAGTAGT
TCATGTCATCTTATTATTCAGTATTTATAACTTGCAAAGAAATGAATATCAGAGAGTGAGAGGAACTTGT
TTATTGCAGCTTATAATGGTTACAAATAAAGCAATAGCATCACAAATTTCACAAATAAAGCATTTTTTTC
ACTGCATTCTAGTTGTGGTTTGTCCAAACTCATCAATGTATCTTATCATGTCTGGCTCTAGCTATCCCGC
CCCTAACTCCGCCCATCCCGCCCCTAACTCCGCCCAGTTCCGCCCATTCTCCGCCCCATGGCTGACTAAT
TTTTTTTATTTATGCAGAGGCCGAGGCCGCCTCGGCCTCTGAGCTATTCCAGAAGTAGTGAGGAGGCTTT
TTTGGAGGCCTAGGGACGTACCCAATTCGCCCTATAGTGAGTCGTATTACGCGCGCTCACTGGCCGTCGT
TTTACAACGTCGTGACTGGGAAAACCCTGGCGTTACCCAACTTAATCGCCTTGCAGCACATCCCCCTTTC
GCCAGCTGGCGTAATAGCGAAGAGGCCCGCACCGATCGCCCTTCCCAACAGTTGCGCAGCCTGAATGGCG
AATGGG
[124 nt withheld, positions 3367-3490]
C
[91 nt withheld, positions 3492-3582]
A
[49 nt withheld, positions 3584-3632]
CCTTTGACGTTGGAGTCCACGTTCTTT
[37 nt withheld, positions 3660-3696]
ACCCTATCTCGGTCTATTCTTTTGATTTATAAGGGATTTTGCCGATTTCGGCCTATTGGTTAAAAAATGA
GCTGATTTAACAAAAATTTAACGCGAATTTTAACAAAATATTAACGCTTACAATTTAGGTGGCACTTTTC
GGGGAAATGTGCGCGGAACCCCTATTTGTTTATTTTTCTAAATACATTCAAATATGTATCCGCTCATGAG
ACAATAACCCTGATAAATGCTTCAATAATATTGAAAAAGGAAGAGTATGAGTATTCAACATTTCCGTGTC
GCCCTTATTCCCTTTTTTGCGGCATTTTGCCTTCCTGTTTTTGCTCACCCAGAAACGCTGGTGAAAGTAA
AAGATGCTGAAGATCAGTTGGGTGCACGAGTGGGTTACATCGAACTGGATCTCAACAGCGGTAAGATCCT
TGAGAGTTTTCGCCCCGAAGAACGTTTTCCAATGATGAGCACTTTTAAAGTTCTGCTATGTGGCGCGGTA
TTATCCCGTATTGACGCCGGGCAAGAGCAACTCGGTCGCCGCATACACTATTCTCAGAATGACTTGGTTG
AGTACTCACCAGTCACAGAAAAGCATCTTACGGATGGCATGACAGTAAGAGAATTATGCAGTGCTGCCAT
AACCATGAGTGATAACACTGCGGCCAACTTACTTCTGACAACGATCGGAGGACCGAAGGAGCTAACCGCT
TTTTTGCACAACATGGGGGATCATGTAACTCGCCTTGATCGTTGGGAACCGGAGCTGAATGAAGCCATAC
CAAACGACGAGCGTGACACCACGATGCCTGTAGCAATGGCAACAACGTTGCGCAAACTATTAACTGGCGA
ACTACTTACTCTAGCTTCCCGGCAACAATTAATAGACTGGATGGAGGCGGATAAAGTTGCAGGACCACTT
CTGCGCTCGGCCCTTCCGGCTGGCTGGTTTATTGCTGATAAATCTGGAGCCGGTGAGCGTGGGTCTCGCG
GTATCATTGCAGCACTGGGGCCAGATGGTAAGCCCTCCCGTATCGTAGTTATCTACACGACGGGGAGTCA
GGCAACTATGGATGAACGAAATAGACAGATCGCTGAGATAGGTGCCTCACTGATTAAGCATTGGTAACTG
TCAGACCAAGTTTACTCATATATACTTTAGATTGATTTAAAACTTCATTTTTAATTTAAAAGGATCTAGG
TGAAGATCCTTTTTGATAATCTCATGACCAAAATCCCTTAACGTGAGTTTTCGTTCCACTGAGCGTCAGA
CCCCGTAGAAAAGATCAAAGGATCTTCTTGAGATCCTTTTTTTCTGCGCGTAATCTGCTGCTTGCAAACA
AAAAAACCACCGCTACCAGCGGTGGTTTGTTTGCCGGATCAAGAGCTACCAACTCTTTTTCCGAAGGTAA
CTGGCTTCAGCAGAGCGCAGATACCAAATACTGTTCTTCTAGTGTAGCCGTAGTTAGGCCACCACTTCAA
GAACTCTGTAGCACCGCCTACATACCTCGCTCTGCTAATCCTGTTACCAGTGGCTGCTGCCAGTGGCGAT
AAGTCGTGTCTTACCGGGTTGGACTCAAGACGATAGTTACCGGATAAGGCGCAGCGGTCGGGCTGAACGG
GGGGTTCGTGCACACAGCCCAGCTTGGAGCGAACGACCTACACCGAACTGAGATACCTACAGCGTGAGCT
ATGAGAAAGCGCCACGCTTCCCGAAGGGAGAAAGGCGGACAGGTATCCGGTAAGCGGCAGGGTCGGAACA
GGAGAGCGCACGAGGGAGCTTCCAGGGGGAAACGCCTGGTATCTTTATAGTCCTGTCGGGTTTCGCCACC
TCTGACTTGAGCGTCGATTTTTGTGATGCTCGTCAGGGGGGCGGAGCCTATGGAAAAACGCCAGCAACGC
GGCCTTTTTACGGTTCCTGGCCTTTTGCTGGCCTTTTGCTCACATGTTCTTTCCTGCGTTATCCCCTGAT
TCTGTGGATAACCGTATTACCGCCTTTGAGTGAGCTGATACCGCTCGCCGCAGCCGAACGACCGAGCGCA
GCGAGTCAGTGAGCGAGGAAGCGGAAGAGCGCCCAATACGCAAACCGCCTCTCCCCGCGCGTTGGCCGAT
TCATTAATGCAGCTGGCACGACAGGTTTCCCGACTGGAAAGCGGGCAGTGAGCGCAACGCAATTAATGTG
AGTTAGCTCACTCATTAGGCACCCCAGGCTTTACACTTTATGCTTCCGGCTCGTATGTTGTGTGGAATTG
TGAGCGGATAACAATTTCACACAGGAAACAGCTATGACCATGATTACGCCAAGCGCGCAATTAACCCTCA
CTAAAGGGAACAAAAGCTGGAGCTGCAAGCTTAATGTAGTCTTATGCAATACTCTTGTAGTCTTGCAACA
TGGTAACGATGAGTTAGCAACATGCCTTACAAGGAGAGAAAAAGCACCGTGCATGCCGATTGGTGGAAGT
AAGGTGGTACGATCGTGCCTTATTAGGAAGGCAACAGACGGGTCTGACATGGATTGGACGAACCACTGAA
TTGCCGCATTGCAGAGATATTGTATTTAAGTGCCTAGCTCGATACATAAACGGGTCTCTCTGGTTAGACC
AGATCTGAGCCTGGGAGCTCTCTGGCTAACTAGGGAACCCACTGCTTAAGCCTCAATAAAGCTTGCCTTG
AGTGCTTCAAGTAGTGTGTGCCCGTCTGTTGTGTGACTCTGGTAACTAGAGATCCCTCAGACCCTTTTAG
TCAGTGTGGAAAATCTCTAGCAGTGGCGCCCGAACAGGGACTTGAAAGCGAAAGGGAAACCAGAGGAGCT
CTCTCGACGCAGGACTCGGCTTGCTGAAGCGCGCACGGCAAGAGGCGAGGGGCGGCGACTGGTGAGTACG
CCAAAAATTTTGACTAGCGGAGGCTAGAAGGAGAGAGATGGGTGCGAGAGCGTCAGTATTAAGCGGGGGA
GAATTAGATCGCGATGGGAAAAAATTCGGTTAAGGCCAGGGGGAAAGAAAAAATATAAATTAAAACATAT
AGTATGGGCAAGCAGGGAGCTAGAACGATTCGCAGTTAATCCTGGCCTGTTAGAAACATCAGAAGGCTGT
AGACAAATACTGGGACAGCTACAACCATCCCTTCAGACAGGATCAGAAGAACTTAGATCATTATATAATA
CAGTAGCAACCCTCTATTGTGTGCATCAAAGGATAGAGATAAAAGACACCAAGGAAGCTTTAGACAAGAT
AGAGGAAGAGCAAAACAAAAGTAAGACCACCGCACAGCAAGCGGCCGCTGATCTTCAGACCTGGAGGAGG
AGATATGAGGGACAATTGGAGAAGTGAATTATATAAATATAAAGTAGTAAAAATTGAACCATTAGGAGTA
GCACCCACCAAGGCAAAGAGAAGAGTGGTGCAGAGAGAAAAAAGAGCAGTGGGAATAGGAGCTTTGTTCC
TTGGGTTCTTGGGAGCAGCAGGAAGCACTATGGGCGCAGCGTCAATGACGCTGACGGTACAGGCCAGACA
ATTATTGTCTGGTATAGTGCAGCAGCAGAACAATTTGCTGAGGGCTATTGAGGCGCAACAGCATCTGTTG
CAACTCACAGTCTGGGGCATCAAGCAGCTCCAGGCAAGAATCCTGGCTGTGGAAAGATACCTAAAGGATC
AACAGCTCCTGGGGATTTGGGGTTGCTCTGGAAAACTCATTTGCACCACTGCTGTGCCTTGGAATGCTAG
TTGGAGTAATAAATCTCTGGAACAGATTTGGAATCACACGACCTGGATGGAGTGGGACAGAGAAATTAAC
AATTACACAAGCTTAATACACTCCTTAATTGAAGAATCGCAAAACCAGCAAGAAAAGAATGAACAAGAAT
TATTGGAATTAGATAAATGGGCAAGTTTGTGGAATTGGTTTAACATAACAAATTGGCTGTGGTATATAAA
ATTATTCATAATGATAGTAGGAGGCTTGGTAGGTTTAAGAATAGTTTTTGCTGTACTTTCTATAGTGAAT
AGAGTTAGGCAGGGATATTCACCATTATCGTTTCAGACCCACCTCCCAACCCCGAGGGGACCCAGAGAGG
GCCTATTTCCCATGATTCCTTCATATTTGCATATACGATACAAGGCTGTTAGAGAGATAATTAGAATTAA
TTTGACTGTAAACACAAAGATATTAGTACAAAATACGTGACGTAGAAAGTAATAATTTCTTGGGTAGTTT
GCAGTTTTAAAATTATGTTTTAAAATGGACTATCATATGCTTACCGTAACTTGAAAGTATTTCGATTTCT
TGGCTTTATATATCTTGTGGAAAGGACGAAACACCGCCAGTGTTGCAATAATCTCAGTTTTAGAGCTAGA
AATAGCAAGTTAAAATAAGGCTAGTCCGTTATCAACTTGAAAAAGTGGCACCGAGTCGGTGCTTTTTTAA
GCTTGGCGTAACTAGATCTTGAGACAAATGGCAGTATTCATCCACAATTTTAAAAGAAAAGGGGGGATTG
GGGGGTACAGTGCAGGGGAAAGAATAGTAGACATAATAGCAACAGACATACAAACTAAAGAATTACAAAA
ACAAATTACAAAAATTCAAAATTTTCGGGTTTATTACAGGGACAGCAGAGATCCACTTTGGCGCCGGCTC
GAGGGGG
