>Addgene plasmid #76921 | PRKG2 gRNA (BRDN0001146202) | depositor partial sequence | sequence record 144381 | Target Sequence
CCAGTGTTGCAATAATCTCA
