>Addgene plasmid #76921 | PRKG2 gRNA (BRDN0001146202) | addgene partial sequence | sequence record 186765 | hU6-F
CGTAGAAAGTAATAATTTCTTGGGTAGTTTGCAGTTTTAAAATTATGTTTTAAAATGGACTATCATATGC
TTACCGTAACTTGAAAGTATTTCGATTTCTTGGCTTTATATATCTTGTGGAAAGGACGAAACACCGCCAG
TGTTGCAATAATCTCAGTTTTAGAGCTAGAAATAGCAAGTTAAAATAAGGCTAGTCCGTTATCAACTTGA
AAAAGTGGCACCGAGTCGGTGCTTTTTTAAGCTTGGCGTAACTAGATCTTGAGACAAATGGCAGTATTCA
TCCACAATTTTAAAAGAAAAGGGGGGATTGGGGGGTACAGTGCAGGGGAAAGAATAGTAGACATAATAGC
AACAGACATACAAACTAAAGAATTACAAAAACAAATTACAAAAATTCAAAATTTTCGGGTTTATTACAGG
GACAGCAGAGATCCACTTTGGCGCCGGCTCGAGGGGGCCCGGGTGCAAAGATGGATAAAGTTTTAAACAG
AGAGGAATCTTTGCAGCTAATGGACCTTCTAGGTCTTGAAAGGAGTGGGAATTGGCTCCGGTGCCAGTCA
GTGGGCAGAG
